Addgene plasmid #64170: pHUM
Purpose: (Empty Backbone) harbours marker genes HIS3, URA3 and MET17
Depositing lab: Markus Ralser. Depositing organization: University of Cambridge. Publication: Saccharomyces cerevisiae single-copy plasmids for auxotrophy compensation, multiple marker selection, and for designing metabolically cooperating communities. Mulleder M, Campbell K, Matsarskaia O, Eckerstorfer F, Ralser M. F1000Res. 2016 Sep 20;5:2351. eCollection 2016. 10.12688/f1000research.9606.1 PubMed 27830062.
Backbone
  Vector backbone: pHLUM (version 2)
  Backbone size (bp): 9905
  Modifications to backbone: removed LEU2
  Vector type: Bacterial Expression, Yeast Expression
  Selectable markers: URA3, HIS3 ; MET17
Growth in bacteria
  Bacterial resistance: Ampicillin, 100 μg/mL
  Growth temperature: 37°C
  Growth strain: DH5alpha
  Copy number: Low Copy
Gene/Insert
  Cloning method: Restriction Enzyme
Terms and licenses: Academic/Nonprofit Terms; Industry Terms: Not Available to Industry
How to cite: pHUM was a gift from Markus Ralser (Addgene plasmid # 64170 ; http://n2t.net/addgene:64170 ; RRID:Addgene_64170)
