[The description below was written by a language model from this plasmid's Addgene catalogue record and pLannotate feature annotations shown in this document.]
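Description:
pHUM is an empty-backbone Saccharomyces cerevisiae/E. coli shuttle plasmid derived from pHLUM (version 2) by removal of the LEU2 marker, leaving three yeast prototrophy genes: HIS3, URA3 and MET17. In the annotated sequence, HIS3 and URA3 each sit behind their own native promoter sequences, while MET17 lies between them in the opposite orientation under a fragment of its own promoter, which is repressed by methionine. URA3 additionally allows counterselection with 5-fluoroorotic acid. A CEN6 centromere fused to an autonomously replicating sequence (CEN/ARS) provides stable, roughly single-copy maintenance in yeast. In bacteria the plasmid replicates from a ColE1/pUC-type origin and is selected with ampicillin through the β-lactamase gene. The catalogue entry lists it as low copy, even though this origin type is generally annotated as high copy.

The rest of the backbone is pBluescript-like. It has an f1 phage origin and a multiple cloning site flanked by T7 and T3 promoters. This site is embedded in a lacZα fragment with the lac promoter, operator and CAP binding site, so additional sequences can in principle be inserted by restriction cloning. Small fragments of rop, bom, lacI and the yeast MRM1 gene are cloning remnants rather than functional elements. The listed backbone size of 9,905 bp does not match the 7,687 nt depositor sequence; the record does not explain the difference, and the larger figure may refer to the parental vector.

According to the associated publication title, the plasmid belongs to a series of single-copy vectors for auxotrophy compensation and multiple marker selection. The series is also intended for building metabolically cooperating yeast communities. Here, the plasmid restores histidine, uracil and methionine prototrophy but not leucine prototrophy.
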