Features (pLannotate 1.2.2; 24 found; start..end, strand, type, name):
    192..227     +  CDS            rop (fragment): Rop protein, which maintains plasmids at low copy number; rop
    329..378     +  misc_feature   bom (fragment): basis of mobility region from pBR322
    383..457     -  CDS            MRM1 (fragment): MRM1_YEAST - Also known as PET56 From Saccharomyces cerevisiae (strain ATCC 204508 / S288c) (Baker's yeast).
    507..694     +  promoter       HIS3 promoter: S. cerevisiae HIS3
    695..1357    +  CDS            HIS3: imidazoleglycerol-phosphate dehydratase, required for histidine biosynthesis; S. cerevisiae HIS3; yeast auxotrophic marker
   1611..2945    -  CDS            MET17: O-acetylserine and O-acetylhomoserine sulfhydrylase, required for sulfur amino acid synthesis; S. cerevisiae MET17 MET15; MET25
   2946..3181    -  promoter       MET17 promoter (fragment): S. cerevisiae MET17; expression is repressed by methionine; MET15; MET25
   3186..3341    +  promoter       URA3 promoter (fragment): S. cerevisiae URA3
   3342..4145    +  CDS            URA3: orotidine-5'-phosphate decarboxylase, required for uracil biosynthesis; S. cerevisiae URA3; yeast auxotrophic marker, counterselectable with 5-fluoroorotic acid (5-FOA)
   4224..4275    +  misc_feature   bom (fragment): basis of mobility region from pBR322
   4285..4336    +  misc_feature   bom (fragment): basis of mobility region from pBR322
   4337..4796    -  rep_origin     f1 ori (sequence partly withheld): f1 bacteriophage origin of replication; arrow indicates direction of (+) strand synthesis
   4800..4957    -  CDS            lacZα (fragment): LacZα fragment of β-galactosidase; lacZ fragment
   4960..4978    +  promoter       T7 promoter: promoter for bacteriophage T7 RNA polymerase
   4987..5094    +  misc_feature   MCS: pBluescript multiple cloning site
   5106..5124    -  promoter       T3 promoter: promoter for bacteriophage T3 RNA polymerase
   5169..5185    -  protein_bind   lac operator: The lac repressor binds to the lac operator to inhibit transcription in E. coli. This inhibition can be relieved by adding lactose or isopropyl-β-D-thiogalactopyranoside (IPTG). lac repressor encoded by lacI
   5193..5223    -  promoter       lac promoter: promoter for the E. coli lac operon
   5238..5259    -  protein_bind   CAP binding site: CAP binding activates transcription in the presence of cAMP. E. coli catabolite activator protein
   5272..5364    -  CDS            lacI (fragment): lac repressor; lacI; The lac repressor binds to the lac operator to inhibit transcription in E. coli. This inhibition can be relieved by adding lactose or isopropyl-β-D-thiogalactopyranoside (IPTG).
   5547..6135    -  rep_origin     ori: high-copy-number ColE1/pMB1/pBR322/pUC origin of replication
   6306..7166    -  CDS            AmpR: β-lactamase; bla; confers resistance to ampicillin, carbenicillin, and related antibiotics
   7167..7271    -  promoter       AmpR promoter: bla
   7301..117     -  misc_feature   CEN/ARS (across the origin): S. cerevisiae CEN6 centromere fused to an autonomously replicating sequence
>Addgene plasmid #64170 | pHUM | depositor full sequence | sequence record 107480 | pHUM sequence 7687 bps
TTACATCTTCGGAAAACAAAAACTATTTTTTCTTTAATTTCTTTTTTTACTTTCTATTTTTAATTTATAT
ATTTATATTAAAAAATTTAAATTATAATTATTTTTATAGCACGTGATGAAAAGGACCCTAAGAAACCATT
ATTATCATGACATTAACCTATAAAAATAGGCGTATCACGAGGCCCTTTCGTCTCGCGCGTTTCGGTGATG
ACGGTGAAAACCTCTGACACATGCAGCTCCCGGAGACGGTCACAGCTTGTCTGTAAGCGGATGCCGGGAG
CAGACAAGCCCGTCAGGGCGCGTCAGCGGGTGTTGGCGGACGTCGGGGCTGGCTTAACTATGCGGCATCA
GAGCAGATTGTACTGAGAGTGCACCATAATTCCGTTTTAAGAGCTTGGTGAGCGCTAGGAGTCACTGCCA
GGTATCGTTTGAACACGGCATTAGTCAGGGAAGTCATAACACAGTCCTTTCCCGCAATTTTCTTTTTCTA
TTACTCTTGGCCTCCTCTAGTACACTCTATATTTTTTTATGCCTCGGTAATGATTTTCATTTTTTTTTTT
CCACCTAGCGGATGACTCTTTTTTTTTCTTAGCGATTGGCATTATCACATAATGAATTATACATTATATA
AAGTAATGTGATTTCTTCGAAGAATATACTAAAAAATGAGCAGGCAAGATAAACGAAGGCAAAGATGACA
GAGCAGAAAGCCCTAGTAAAGCGTATTACAAATGAAACCAAGATTCAGATTGCGATCTCTTTAAAGGGTG
GTCCCCTAGCGATAGAGCACTCGATCTTCCCAGAAAAAGAGGCAGAAGCAGTAGCAGAACAGGCCACACA
ATCGCAAGTGATTAACGTCCACACAGGTATAGGGTTTCTGGACCATATGATACATGCTCTGGCCAAGCAT
TCCGGCTGGTCGCTAATCGTTGAGTGCATTGGTGACTTACACATAGACGACCATCACACCACTGAAGACT
GCGGGATTGCTCTCGGTCAAGCTTTTAAAGAGGCCCTAGGGGCCGTGCGTGGAGTAAAAAGGTTTGGATC
AGGATTTGCGCCTTTGGATGAGGCACTTTCCAGAGCGGTGGTAGATCTTTCGAACAGGCCGTACGCAGTT
GTCGAACTTGGTTTGCAAAGGGAGAAAGTAGGAGATCTCTCTTGCGAGATGATCCCGCATTTTCTTGAAA
GCTTTGCAGAGGCTAGCAGAATTACCCTCCACGTTGATTGTCTGCGAGGCAAGAATGATCATCACCGTAG
TGAGAGTGCGTTCAAGGCTCTTGCGGTTGCCATAAGAGAAGCCACCTCGCCCAATGGTACCAACGATGTT
CCCTCCACCAAAGGTGTTCTTATGTAGTGACACCGATTATTTAAAGCTGCAGCATACGATATATATACAT
GTGTATATATGTATACCTATGAATGTCAGTAAGTATGTATACGAACAGTATGATACTGAAGATGACAAGG
TAATGCATCATTCTATACGTGTCATTCTGAACGAGGCGCGCTTCCCTTTTTTCTTTTTGCTTTTTCTTTT
TTTTTCTCTTGAACTCGAGCTTGTGAGAGAAAGTAGGTTTATACATAATTTTACAACTCATTACGCACAC
TCATGGTTTTTGGCCAGCGAAAACAGTTTCAAAAGATTGCTGGAAGTCTGCAATAATGTCATCAATAAAT
TCGATACCAACAGAGACACGAATTAAGTCCTTGGTAACACCAGATGCCAACTTTTCTTTGTCATTTAATT
GTTTGTGGGTAGTGAAGTATGGAGCAATGACTAAGGTCTTGGCATCACCAACATTGGCCAAGTTAGAGGC
AAGCTTTAAATTGTCAACAACTTGAGCACCAGAAAGTTTGAATGGGTCAGTTTCCTTGTCGGCATTTGGT
AAGTCTTTTACACCGAAAGATAAGACACCACCGAAACCGTTAGATAGATACTTCTTAGCATTTTCATGAT
GAGAATGAGATGCTAAACCAGGGTATGAAACCCAAGATACGTATGGGGATTGTTCTAACCATTTGGCTAA
CTTCAATGCATTTTCACCGTGTCTTTCAGCTCTCAAAGATAATGTTTCAACACCTTGTAGTAGCAAGAAA
GAGGCAAATGGGTTCATCAATGGACCCAAATCTCTTAATAGTTCAGTTCTAACATGAACGATGTATGCCA
AGTTACCGTAGGCTTCATTGTAGATAGTACCGTGATATCCTTCGGCAGGTTGAGAGAATTGAGGGAACTT
TTCTGGGTAGTCCTTCCATGGGAACTTACCAGAGTCAACAATAATACCACCGATAGTAGTACCATGACCA
CCAATCCATTTGGTAGCAGAATGTGTTACAATATCAGCACCGTATTTAATTGGCTGACAGAAGTAACCAC
CGGCACCAAATGTGTTGTCAACGACAACTGGAATACCGTGTTTGTGAGCAATTGCAACAATTTTTTCAAA
ATCCGGAACATTGTACTTTGGATTACCAATGGTTTCCAAATAAACAGCCTTGGTTCTTTCATCAAAGACC
TTTTCGAATTCTTCTGGATTGTCACCTTCAACAAATCTAGCCTCGATACCAAATCTTTTGAACGAGATTT
TGAACTGGTTATAAGTACCACCGTATAAGTAAGAAGTGGAAACGATGTTGTCACCAGTGTGTGCCAAACC
TTGGATGGCAAGGGTTTGAGCGGCTTGACCGGAGGAAACAGCCAAAGCAGCAGCACCACCTTCTAAAGCA
GCAATTCTTTCTTCCAAAACATTACTGGTTGGGTTTTGGAAACGGGAATAGACGTAACCTGGAACTTCTA
GACCAAACAATTGCGAACCATGCTTAGAGTTTTCGAAAACATAAGAAGTGGTGGCGTAAATTGGTACAGC
TCTGGATCTGTGAGCATTGTCACCAGGGTTCTCTTGGCCGGCGTGTAGTTGAACAGTATCGAAATGAGAT
GGCATTGTATGGATGGGGGTAATAGAATTGTATCTATGTATCTGACGACCCTGTATTACACGAAGGAAAT
AGTAGATGAAAAGACAAGAGAGCAAGAAAAAGGAAAAACTTCCTTTCTAACAGACGCTTTACTTAACCTT
ATATATATCTTATTTTTTTCATCGAGCGTGTTCAATTGGACAAGGTGCCACCTTTTCGACACTTCGGTTA
TTATGTTACACAGTTTTCATGAGGATGGCGCATGCGATTCGGTAATCTCCGAACAGAAGGAAGAACGAAG
GAAGGAGCACAGACTTAGATTGGTATATATACGCATATGTAGTGTTGAAGAAACATGAAATTGCCCAGTA
TTCTTAACCCAACTGCACAGAACAAAAACCTGCAGGAAACGAAGATAAATCATGTCGAAAGCTACATATA
AGGAACGTGCTGCTACTCATCCTAGTCCTGTTGCTGCCAAGCTATTTAATATCATGCACGAAAAGCAAAC
AAACTTGTGTGCTTCATTGGATGTTCGTACCACCAAGGAATTACTGGAGTTAGTTGAAGCATTAGGTCCC
AAAATTTGTTTACTAAAAACACATGTGGATATCTTGACTGATTTTTCCATGGAGGGCACAGTTAAGCCGC
TAAAGGCATTATCCGCCAAGTACAATTTTTTACTCTTCGAAGACAGAAAATTTGCTGACATTGGTAATAC
AGTCAAATTGCAGTACTCTGCGGGTGTATACAGAATAGCAGAATGGGCAGACATTACGAATGCACACGGT
GTGGTGGGCCCAGGTATTGTTAGCGGTTTGAAGCAGGCGGCAGAAGAAGTAACAAAGGAACCTAGAGGCC
TTTTGATGTTAGCAGAATTGTCATGCAAGGGCTCCCTATCTACTGGAGAATATACTAAGGGTACTGTTGA
CATTGCGAAGAGCGACAAAGATTTTGTTATCGGCTTTATTGCTCAAAGAGACATGGGTGGAAGAGATGAA
GGTTACGATTGGTTGATTATGACACCCGGTGTGGGTTTAGATGACAAGGGAGACGCATTGGGTCAACAGT
ATAGAACCGTGGATGATGTGGTCTCTACAGGATCTGACATTATTATTGTTGGAAGAGGACTATTTGCAAA
GGGAAGGGATGCTAAGGTAGAGGGTGAACGTTACAGAAAAGCAGGCTGGGAAGCATATTTGAGAAGATGC
GGCCAGCAAAACTAAAAAACTGTATTATAAGTAAATGCATGTATACTAAACTCACAAATTAGAGCTTCAA
TTTAATTATATCAGTTATTACCCTATGCGGTGTGAAATACCGCACAGATGCGTAAGGAGAAAATACCGCA
TCAGGCGCGGATCCTATGCGGTGTGAAATACCGCACAGATGCGTAAGGAGAAAATACCGCATCAGGAAAT
TGTAAGCGTTAATATTTTGTTAAAATTCGCGTTAAATTTTTGTTAAATCAGCTCATTTTTTAACCAATAG
GCCGAAATCGGCAAAATCCCTTATAAATCAAAAGAATAGACCGAGATAGGGT
[37 nt withheld, positions 4463-4499]
AAAGAACGTGGACTCCAACGTCAAAGG
[49 nt withheld, positions 4527-4575]
T
[91 nt withheld, positions 4577-4667]
G
[128 nt withheld, positions 4669-4796]
CCATTCGCCATTCAGGCTGCGCAACTGTTGGGAAGGGCGATCGGTGCGGGCCTCTTCGCTATTACGCCAG
CTGGCGAAAGGGGGATGTGCTGCAAGGCGATTAAGTTGGGTAACGCCAGGGTTTTCCCAGTCACGACGTT
GTAAAACGACGGCCAGTGAATTGTAATACGACTCACTATAGGGCGAATTGGAGCTCCACCGCGGTGGCGG
CCGCTCTAGAACTAGTGGGTCCCCCGGGCTGCAGGAATTCGATATCAAGCTTATCGATACCGTCGACCTG
GAGGGGGGGCCCGGTACCAGCTTTTGTTCCCTTTAGTGAGGGTTAATTTCGAGCTTGGCGTAATCATGGT
CATAGCTGTTTCCTGTGTGAAATTGTTATCCGCTCACAATTCCACACAACATACGAGCCGGAAGCATAAA
GTGTAAAGCCTGGGGTGCCTAATGAGTGAGCTAACTCACATTAATTGCGTTGCGCTCACTGCCCGCTTTC
CAGTCGGGAAACCTGTCGTGCCAGCTGCATTAATGAATCGGCCAACGCGCGGGGAGAGGCGGTTTGCGTA
TTGGGCGCTCTTCCGCTTCCTCGCTCACTGACTCGCTGCGCTCGGTCGTTCGGCTGCGGCGAGCGGTATC
AGCTCACTCAAAGGCGGTAATACGGTTATCCACAGAATCAGGGGATAACGCAGGAAAGAACATGTGAGCA
AAAGGCCAGCAAAAGGCCAGGAACCGTAAAAAGGCCGCGTTGCTGGCGTTTTTCCATAGGCTCCGCCCCC
CTGACGAGCATCACAAAAATCGACGCTCAAGTCAGAGGTGGCGAAACCCGACAGGACTATAAAGATACCA
GGCGTTTCCCCCTGGAAGCTCCCTCGTGCGCTCTCCTGTTCCGACCCTGCCGCTTACCGGATACCTGTCC
GCCTTTCTCCCTTCGGGAAGCGTGGCGCTTTCTCATAGCTCACGCTGTAGGTATCTCAGTTCGGTGTAGG
TCGTTCGCTCCAAGCTGGGCTGTGTGCACGAACCCCCCGTTCAGCCCGACCGCTGCGCCTTATCCGGTAA
CTATCGTCTTGAGTCCAACCCGGTAAGACACGACTTATCGCCACTGGCAGCAGCCACTGGTAACAGGATT
AGCAGAGCGAGGTATGTAGGCGGTGCTACAGAGTTCTTGAAGTGGTGGCCTAACTACGGCTACACTAGAA
GGACAGTATTTGGTATCTGCGCTCTGCTGAAGCCAGTTACCTTCGGAAAAAGAGTTGGTAGCTCTTGATC
CGGCAAACAAACCACCGCTGGTAGCGGTGGTTTTTTTGTTTGCAAGCAGCAGATTACGCGCAGAAAAAAA
GGATCTCAAGAAGATCCTTTGATCTTTTCTACGGGGTCTGACGCTCAGTGGAACGAAAACTCACGTTAAG
GGATTTTGGTCATGAGATTATCAAAAAGGATCTTCACCTAGATCCTTTTAAATTAAAAATGAAGTTTTAA
ATCAATCTAAAGTATATATGAGTAAACTTGGTCTGACAGTTACCAATGCTTAATCAGTGAGGCACCTATC
TCAGCGATCTGTCTATTTCGTTCATCCATAGTTGCCTGACTGCCCGTCGTGTAGATAACTACGATACGGG
AGGGCTTACCATCTGGCCCCAGTGCTGCAATGATACCGCGAGACCCACGCTCACCGGCTCCAGATTTATC
AGCAATAAACCAGCCAGCCGGAAGGGCCGAGCGCAGAAGTGGTCCTGCAACTTTATCCGCCTCCATCCAG
TCTATTAATTGTTGCCGGGAAGCTAGAGTAAGTAGTTCGCCAGTTAATAGTTTGCGCAACGTTGTTGCCA
TTGCTACAGGCATCGTGGTGTCACGCTCGTCGTTTGGTATGGCTTCATTCAGCTCCGGTTCCCAACGATC
AAGGCGAGTTACATGATCCCCCATGTTGTGAAAAAAAGCGGTTAGCTCCTTCGGTCCTCCGATCGTTGTC
AGAAGTAAGTTGGCCGCAGTGTTATCACTCATGGTTATGGCAGCACTGCATAATTCTCTTACTGTCATGC
CATCCGTAAGATGCTTTTCTGTGACTGGTGAGTACTCAACCAAGTCATTCTGAGAATAGTGTATGCGGCG
ACCGAGTTGCTCTTGCCCGGCGTCAATACGGGATAATACCGCGCCACATAGCAGAACTTTAAAAGTGCTC
ATCATTGGAAAACGTTCTTCGGGGCGAAAACTCTCAAGGATCTTACCGCTGTTGAGATCCAGTTCGATGT
AACCCACTCGTGCACCCAACTGATCTTCAGCATCTTTTACTTTCACCAGCGTTTCTGGGTGAGCAAAAAC
AGGAAGGCAAAATGCCGCAAAAAAGGGAATAAGGGCGACACGGAAATGTTGAATACTCATACTCTTCCTT
TTTCAATATTATTGAAGCATTTATCAGGGTTATTGTCTCATGAGCGGATACATATTTGAATGTATTTAGA
AAAATAAACAAATAGGGGTTCCGCGCACATTTCCCCGAAAAGTGCCACCTGACGGATCGCTTGCCTGTAA
CTTACACGCGCCTCGTATCTTTTAATGATGGAATAATTTGGGAATTTACTCTGTATTTATTTATTTTTAT
GTTTTGTATTTGGATTTTAGAAAGTAAATAAAGAAGGTAGAAGAGTTACGGAATGAAGAAAAAAAAATAA
ACAAAGGTTTAAAAAATTTCAACAAAAAGCGTACTTTACATATATATTTATTAGACAAGAAAAGCAGATT
AAATAGATATACATTCGATTAACGATAAGTAAAATGTAAAATCACAGGATTTTCGTGTGTGGTCTTCTAC
ACAGACAAGATGAAACAATTCGGCATTAATACCTGAGAGCAGGAAGAGCAAGATAAAAGGTAGTATTTGT
TGGCGATCCCCCTAGAGTCTT
