>Addgene plasmid #64170 | pHUM | addgene partial sequence | sequence record 111596 | pRSII-F1 5'-CGGCATCAGAGCAGATTGTAC-3'
CATAATTCCGTTTTAAGAGCTTGGTGAGCGCTAGGAGTCACTGCCAGGTATCGTTTGAACACGGCATTAG
TCAGGGAAGTCATAACACAGTCCTTTCCCGCAATTTTCTTTTTCTATTACTCTTGGCCTCCTCTAGTACA
CTCTATATTTTTTTATGCCTCGGTAATGATTTTCATTTTTTTTTTTCCACCTAGCGGATGACTCTTTTTT
TTTCTTAGCGATTGGCATTATCACATAATGAATTATACATTATATAAAGTAATGTGATTTCTTCGAAGAA
TATACTAAAAAATGAGCAGGCAAGATAAACGAAGGCAAAGATGACAGAGCAGAAAGCCCTAGTAAAGCGT
ATTACAAATGAAACCAAGATTCAGATTGCGATCTCTTTAAAGGGTGGTCCCCTAGCGATAGAGCACTCGA
TCTTCCCAGAAAAAGAGGCAGAAGCAGTAGCAGAACAGGCCACACAATCGCAAGTGATTAACGTCCACAC
AGGTATAGGGTTTCTGGACCATATGATACATGCTCTGGCCAAGCATTCCGGCTGGTCGCTAATCGTTGAG
TGCATTGGTGACTTACACATAGACGACCATCACACCACTGAAGACTGCGGGATTGCTCTCGGTCAAGCTT
TTAAAGAGGCCCTAGGGGCCGTGCGTGGAGTAAAAAGGTTTGGATCAGGATTTGCGCCTTTGGATGAGGC
ACTTTCCAGAGCGGTGGTAGATCTTTCGAACAGGCCGTACGCAGTTGTCGAACTTGGTTTGCAAAGGGAG
AAAGTAGGAGATCTCTCTTGCGAGATGATCCCGCATTTTCTTGAAAGCTTTGCAGAGGCTAGCAGAATTA
CCCTCCACGTTGATTGTCTGCGAGGCAAGAATGATCATCACCGTAGTGAGAGTGCGTTCAAGGCTCTTGC
GGTTGCCATAAGAGAAGCCACCTCGCCCAATGGTACCAACGATGTTCCCTCCACCAAAGGTGTTCTTATG
TAGTGACACCGATTATTTAAAGCTGCAGCATACGATATATATACATGTGTATATATGTATACCTATGAAT
GTCAGTAAGTATGTATACGAACAGTATGATACTGAAGATGACAAGGTAATGCATCATTCTATACGTGTCA
TTCTGAACGAGGCGCGCTTCCCTTTTT
