>Addgene plasmid #64170 | pHUM | addgene partial sequence | sequence record 111597 | F1ori-R 5'-AGGGAAGAAAGCGAAAGGAG-3'
[73 nt withheld, positions 1-73]
CCATTCGCCATTCAGGCTGCGCAACTGTTGGGAAGGGCGATCGGTGCGGGCCTCTTCGCTATTACGCCAG
CTGGCGAAAGGGGGATGTGCTGCAAGGCGATTAAGTTGGGTAACGCCAGGGTTTTCCCAGTCACGACGTT
GTAAAACGACGGCCAGTGAATTGTAATACGACTCACTATAGGGCGAATTGGAGCTCCACCGCGGTGGCGG
CCGCTCTAGAACTAGTGGGTCCCCCGGGCTGCAGGAATTCGATATCAAGCTTATCGATACCGTCGACCTG
GAGGGGGGGCCCGGTACCAGCTTTTGTTCCCTTTAGTGAGGGTTAATTTCGAGCTTGGCGTAATCATGGT
CATAGCTGTTTCCTGTGTGAAATTGTTATCCGCTCACAATTCCACACAACATACGAGCCGGAAGCATAAA
GTGTAAAGCCTGGGGTGCCTAATGAGTGAGCTAACTCACATTAATTGCGTTGCGCTCACTGCCCGCTTTC
CAGTCGGGAAACCTGTCGTGCCAGCTGCATTAATGAATCGGCCAACGCGCGGGGAGAGGCGGTTTGCGTA
TTGGGCGCTCTTCCGCTTCCTCGCTCACTGACTCGCTGCGCTCGGTCGTTCGGCTGCGGCGAGCGGTATC
AGCTCACTCAAAGGCGGTAATACGGTTATCCACAGAATCAGGGGATAACGCAGGAAAGAACATGTGAGCA
AAAGGCCAGCAAAAGGCCAGGAACCGTAAAAAGGCCGCGTTGCTGGCGTTTTTCCATAGGCTCCGCCCCC
CTGACGAGCATCACAAAAATCGACGCTCAAGTCAGAGGTGGCGAAACCCGACAGGACTATAAAGATACCA
GGCGTTTCCCCCTGGAAGCTCCCTCGTGCGCTCTCCTGTTCCGACCCTGCCGCTTACCGGATACCTGTCC
GCCTTTCTCCCTTCGGGAAGCGTGGCGCTTTCTCATAGCTCACGCTGTAGGTATCTCAGTTCGGTGTAGG
TCGTTCGCTCCAAGCTGGGC
