>Addgene plasmid #64170 | pHUM | addgene partial sequence | sequence record 111598 | URA3-R2 5'-TTGGCGGATAATGCCTTTAG-3'
GTGCCCTCCATGGAAAAATCAGTCAAGATATCCACATGTGTTTTTAGTAAACAAATTTTGGGACCTAATG
CTTCAACTAACTCCAGTAATTCCTTGGTGGTACGAACATCCAATGAAGCACACAAGTTTGTTTGCTTTTC
GTGCATGATATTAAATAGCTTGGCAGCAACAGGACTAGGATGAGTAGCAGCACGTTCCTTATATGTAGCT
TTCGACATGATTTATCTTCGTTTCCTGCAGGTTTTTGTTCTGTGCAGTTGGGTTAAGAATACTGGGCAAT
TTCATGTTTCTTCAACACTACATATGCGTATATATACCAATCTAAGTCTGTGCTCCTTCCTTCGTTCTTC
CTTCTGTTCGGAGATTACCGAATCGCATGCGCCATCCTCATGAAAACTGTGTAACATAATAACCGAAGTG
TCGAAAAGGTGGCACCTTGTCCAATTGAACACGCTCGATGAAAAAAATAAGATATATATAAGGTTAAGTA
AAGCGTCTGTTAGAAAGGAAGTTTTTCCTTTTTCTTGCTCTCTTGTCTTTTCATCTACTATTTCCTTCGT
GTAATACAGGGTCGTCAGATACATAGATACAATTCTATTACCCCCATCCATACAATGCCATCTCATTTCG
ATACTGTTCAACTACACGCCGGCCAAGAGAACCCTGGTGACAATGCTCACAGATCCAGAGCTGTACCAAT
TTACGCCACCACTTCTTATGTTTTCGAAAACTCTAAGCATGGTTCGCAATTGTTTGGTCTAGAAGTTCCA
GGTTACGTCTATTCCCGTTTCCAAAACCCAACCAGTAATGTTTTGGAAGAAAGAATTGCTGCTTTAGAAG
GTGGTGCTGCTGCTTTGGCTGTTTCCTCCGGTCAAGCCGCTCAAACCCTTGCCATCCAAGGTTTGGCACA
CACTGGTGACAACATCGTTTCCACTTCTTACTTATACGGTGGTACTTATAACCAGTTCAAAATCTCGTTC
AAAA
