>Addgene plasmid #64170 | pHUM | addgene partial sequence | sequence record 111599 | F1ori-F 5'-GTGGACTCTTGTTCCAAACTGG-3'
ACCCTATCTCGGTCTATTCTTTTGATTTATAAGGGATTTTGCCGATTTCGGCCTATTGGTTAAAAAATGA
GCTGATTTAACAAAAATTTAACGCGAATTTTAACAAAATATTAACGCTTACAATTTCCTGATGCGGTATT
TTCTCCTTACGCATCTGTGCGGTATTTCACACCGCATAGGATCCGCGCCTGATGCGGTATTTTCTCCTTA
CGCATCTGTGCGGTATTTCACACCGCATAGGGTAATAACTGATATAATTAAATTGAAGCTCTAATTTGTG
AGTTTAGTATACATGCATTTACTTATAATACAGTTTTTTAGTTTTGCTGGCCGCATCTTCTCAAATATGC
TTCCCAGCCTGCTTTTCTGTAACGTTCACCCTCTACCTTAGCATCCCTTCCCTTTGCAAATAGTCCTCTT
CCAACAATAATAATGTCAGATCCTGTAGAGACCACATCATCCACGGTTCTATACTGTTGACCCAATGCGT
CTCCCTTGTCATCTAAACCCACACCGGGTGTCATAATCAACCAATCGTAACCTTCATCTCTTCCACCCAT
GTCTCTTTGAGCAATAAAGCCGATAACAAAATCTTTGTCGCTCTTCGCAATGTCAACAGTACCCTTAGTA
TATTCTCCAGTAGATAGGGAGCCCTTGCATGACAATTCTGCTAACATCAAAAGGCCTCTAGGTTCCTTTG
TTACTTCTTCTGCCGCCTGCTTCAAACCGCTAACAATACCTGGGCCCACCACACCGTGTGCATTCGTAAT
GTCTGCCCATTCTGCTATTCTGTATACACCCGCAGAGTACTGCAATTTGACTGTATTACCAATGTCAGCA
AATTTTCTGTCTTCGAAGAGTAAAAAATTGTACTTGGCGGATAATGCCTTTAGCGGCTTAACTGTGCCCT
CCATGGAAAAATCAGTCAAGATATCCACATGTGTTTTTAGTAAACAAATTTTGGGACCTAATGCTTCAAC
TAACTCCAGTAATTCCTTGGTGGTACGAACATCCAATGAAGCACACAAGTTTGTTTGCTTTTCGTGCATG
ATATTAAATAGCT
